Addgene plasmid #142985: TFORF2764
Purpose: Lentiviral vector for overexpressing transcription factor ORFs with unique 24-bp barcodes. Barcodes facilitate identification of transcription factors in pooled screens.
Depositing lab: Feng Zhang. Depositing organization: Broad Institute. Publication: A transcription factor atlas of directed differentiation. Joung J, Ma S, Tay T, Geiger-Schuller KR, Kirchgatterer PC, Verdine VK, Guo B, Arias-Garcia MA, Allen WE, Singh A, Kuksenko O, Abudayyeh OO, Gootenberg JS, Fu Z, Macrae RK, Buenrostro JD, Regev A, Zhang F. Cell. 2023 Jan 5;186(1):209-229.e26. doi: 10.1016/j.cell.2022.11.026. PubMed 36608654.
Backbone
  Vector backbone: pLX_TRC317
  Backbone manufacturer: Broad Institute Genetic Perturbation Platform
  Backbone size w/o insert (bp): 8264
  Vector type: Mammalian Expression, Lentiviral
  Selectable markers: Puromycin
Growth in bacteria
  Bacterial resistance: Ampicillin, 100 μg/mL
  Growth temperature: 37°C
  Growth strain: NEB Stable
  Copy number: High Copy
Gene/Insert
  Gene/Insert name: ZKSCAN5
  Species: H. sapiens (human)
  Insert size (bp): 2621
  Entrez Gene: ZKSCAN5 (a.k.a. ZFP95, ZNF914, FLJ39233, KIAA1015, MGC33710)
  Promoter: EF1a
  Cloning method: Unknown
  Sequencing primers: 5′ GGGTGGAGACTGAAGTTAGGCCAG; 3′ CACATAGCGTAAAAGGAGCAACATAG
Terms and licenses: Academic/Nonprofit Terms; Industry Terms: Not Available to Industry
Depositor comments: XM_017011918,XM_017011919,NM_145102,NM_001318082,NM_014569,ENST00000326775,ENST00000451158,ENST00000394170 . The transcription factor ORF portion of this plasmid was synthesized by Genewiz. Please test multiple small colonies in case of plasmid recombination. To make this collection available in a timely manner, a portion of this collection was not fully sequenced by Addgene. If an Addgene verified full plasmid sequence is not available, please contact us prior to placing an order to request the full sequence.
How to cite: TFORF2764 was a gift from Feng Zhang (Addgene plasmid # 142985 ; http://n2t.net/addgene:142985 ; RRID:Addgene_142985)
