[The description below was written by a language model from this plasmid's Addgene catalogue record and pLannotate feature annotations shown in this document.]
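Description:
TFORF2764 is a lentiviral mammalian expression plasmid built on the pLX_TRC317 backbone and carrying the human zinc-finger transcription factor gene ZKSCAN5 (also known as ZFP95). It belongs to a barcoded transcription factor ORF collection in which each construct carries a unique 24-bp barcode, so that the overexpressed factor can be identified in pooled screens. In bacteria the plasmid replicates from a high-copy ColE1/pUC-type origin and is selected with ampicillin through the bla gene. An f1 origin and remnants of a lac/lacZα cloning region with T7 and T3 promoters are also present. The depositor notes that recombination can occur during propagation.

The viral cassette has a third-generation, self-inactivating layout. An RSV promoter drives a truncated HIV-1 5' LTR, followed by the Ψ packaging signal with a gag fragment, the RRE for Rev-dependent export of the genomic RNA, a cPPT/CTS element, and a ΔU3 3' LTR with a downstream SV40 polyadenylation signal. Within the provirus, an SV40 early promoter/origin drives puromycin N-acetyltransferase for selection of transduced cells. The strong constitutive EF-1α promoter drives the ZKSCAN5 ORF, and a WPRE downstream enhances transcript expression. The annotation software matched ZKSCAN5 across about 1.7 kb, whereas the catalogue lists a 2.6 kb insert, so the rest of the insert region is unannotated. The barcode is likewise not annotated, and its position is not stated. A short U6 promoter fragment lies just upstream of the WPRE. The construct is intended for packaging into lentivirus to overexpress ZKSCAN5 stably, alone or in pooled transcription factor screens such as directed differentiation studies.
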