Features (pLannotate 1.2.2; 31 found; start..end, strand, type, name):
      5..231     +  promoter       RSV promoter: Rous sarcoma virus enhancer/promoter
    232..412     +  LTR            5' LTR (truncated): truncated 5' long terminal repeat (LTR) from HIV-1
    459..584     +  misc_feature   HIV-1 Ψ: packaging signal of human immunodeficiency virus type 1
    568..931     +  CDS            HIV-1 gag (fragment): gag protein from human immunodeficiency virus 1; gag
   1077..1310    +  misc_feature   RRE: The Rev response element (RRE) of HIV-1 allows for Rev-dependent mRNA export from the nucleus to the cytoplasm.
   1687..1713    +  CDS            Rev (fragment): human immunodeficiency virus 1 (HIV-1) Rev protein; rev; enhances nuclear export of unspliced and incompletely spliced viral mRNAs
   1720..1743    +  promoter       SV40 promoter (fragment): SV40 early promoter
   1744..1815    +  promoter       SV40 promoter (fragment): SV40 enhancer and early promoter
   1839..1974    +  rep_origin     SV40 ori: SV40 origin of replication
   2020..2616    +  CDS            PuroR (fragment): puromycin N-acetyltransferase; pac from Streptomyces; confers resistance to puromycin
   2665..2782    +  misc_feature   cPPT/CTS: central polypurine tract and central termination sequence of HIV-1
   2847..2913    +  CDS            small t antigen (fragment): SV40 (simian virus 40) small t antigen
   2920..4098    +  promoter       EF-1α promoter: strong constitutive promoter for human elongation factor EF-1α
   4115..5824    +  CDS            ZKSCAN5 (fragment): ZKSC5_HUMAN - Also known as KIAA1015, ZFP95. Experimental evidence at protein level: Swiss-Prot protein existence level 1. May be involved in transcriptional regulation. From Homo sapiens (Human).
   6647..6700    +  promoter       U6 promoter (fragment): RNA polymerase III promoter for human U6 snRNA
   6742..7330    +  misc_feature   WPRE: woodchuck hepatitis virus posttranscriptional regulatory element
   7381..7400    +  misc_feature   cPPT/CTS (fragment): central polypurine tract and central termination sequence of HIV-1
   7402..7635    +  LTR            3' LTR (ΔU3): self-inactivating 3' long terminal repeat (LTR) from HIV-1
   7713..7834    +  polyA_signal   SV40 poly(A) signal: SV40 polyadenylation signal
   7874..8009    +  rep_origin     SV40 ori: SV40 origin of replication
   8030..8048    -  promoter       T7 promoter: promoter for bacteriophage T7 RNA polymerase
   8056..8211    +  CDS            lacZα (fragment): LacZα fragment of β-galactosidase; lacZ fragment
   8216..8644    +  rep_origin     f1 ori (sequence partly withheld): f1 bacteriophage origin of replication; arrow indicates direction of (+) strand synthesis
   8697..8801    +  promoter       AmpR promoter: bla
   8802..9662    +  CDS            AmpR: β-lactamase; bla; confers resistance to ampicillin, carbenicillin, and related antibiotics
   9833..10421   +  rep_origin     ori: high-copy-number ColE1/pMB1/pBR322/pUC origin of replication
  10604..10696   +  CDS            lacI (fragment): lac repressor; lacI; The lac repressor binds to the lac operator to inhibit transcription in E. coli. This inhibition can be relieved by adding lactose or isopropyl-β-D-thiogalactopyranoside (IPTG).
  10709..10730   +  protein_bind   CAP binding site: CAP binding activates transcription in the presence of cAMP. E. coli catabolite activator protein
  10745..10775   +  promoter       lac promoter: promoter for the E. coli lac operon
  10779..10801   +  protein_bind   lac operator (fragment): The lac repressor binds to the lac operator to inhibit transcription in E. coli. This inhibition can be relieved by adding lactose or isopropyl-β-D-thiogalactopyranoside (IPTG). lac repressor encoded by lacI
  10844..10862   +  promoter       T3 promoter: promoter for bacteriophage T3 RNA polymerase
>Addgene plasmid #142985 | TFORF2764 | addgene full sequence | sequence record 397288 | Addgene NGS Result
TTAATGTAGTCTTATGCAATACTCTTGTAGTCTTGCAACATGGTAACGATGAGTTAGCAACATGCCTTAC
AAGGAGAGAAAAAGCACCGTGCATGCCGATTGGTGGAAGTAAGGTGGTACGATCGTGCCTTATTAGGAAG
GCAACAGACGGGTCTGACATGGATTGGACGAACCACTGAATTGCCGCATTGCAGAGATATTGTATTTAAG
TGCCTAGCTCGATACATAAACGGGTCTCTCTGGTTAGACCAGATCTGAGCCTGGGAGCTCTCTGGCTAAC
TAGGGAACCCACTGCTTAAGCCTCAATAAAGCTTGCCTTGAGTGCTTCAAGTAGTGTGTGCCCGTCTGTT
GTGTGACTCTGGTAACTAGAGATCCCTCAGACCCTTTTAGTCAGTGTGGAAAATCTCTAGCAGTGGCGCC
CGAACAGGGACTTGAAAGCGAAAGGGAAACCAGAGGAGCTCTCTCGACGCAGGACTCGGCTTGCTGAAGC
GCGCACGGCAAGAGGCGAGGGGCGGCGACTGGTGAGTACGCCAAAAATTTTGACTAGCGGAGGCTAGAAG
GAGAGAGATGGGTGCGAGAGCGTCAGTATTAAGCGGGGGAGAATTAGATCGCGATGGGAAAAAATTCGGT
TAAGGCCAGGGGGAAAGAAAAAATATAAATTAAAACATATAGTATGGGCAAGCAGGGAGCTAGAACGATT
CGCAGTTAATCCTGGCCTGTTAGAAACATCAGAAGGCTGTAGACAAATACTGGGACAGCTACAACCATCC
CTTCAGACAGGATCAGAAGAACTTAGATCATTATATAATACAGTAGCAACCCTCTATTGTGTGCATCAAA
GGATAGAGATAAAAGACACCAAGGAAGCTTTAGACAAGATAGAGGAAGAGCAAAACAAAAGTAAGACCAC
CGCACAGCAAGCGGCCGCTGATCTTCAGACCTGGAGGAGGAGATATGAGGGACAATTGGAGAAGTGAATT
ATATAAATATAAAGTAGTAAAAATTGAACCATTAGGAGTAGCACCCACCAAGGCAAAGAGAAGAGTGGTG
CAGAGAGAAAAAAGAGCAGTGGGAATAGGAGCTTTGTTCCTTGGGTTCTTGGGAGCAGCAGGAAGCACTA
TGGGCGCAGCGTCAATGACGCTGACGGTACAGGCCAGACAATTATTGTCTGGTATAGTGCAGCAGCAGAA
CAATTTGCTGAGGGCTATTGAGGCGCAACAGCATCTGTTGCAACTCACAGTCTGGGGCATCAAGCAGCTC
CAGGCAAGAATCCTGGCTGTGGAAAGATACCTAAAGGATCAACAGCTCCTGGGGATTTGGGGTTGCTCTG
GAAAACTCATTTGCACCACTGCTGTGCCTTGGAATGCTAGTTGGAGTAATAAATCTCTGGAACAGATTTG
GAATCACACGACCTGGATGGAGTGGGACAGAGAAATTAACAATTACACAAGCTTAATACACTCCTTAATT
GAAGAATCGCAAAACCAGCAAGAAAAGAATGAACAAGAATTATTGGAATTAGATAAATGGGCAAGTTTGT
GGAATTGGTTTAACATAACAAATTGGCTGTGGTATATAAAATTATTCATAATGATAGTAGGAGGCTTGGT
AGGTTTAAGAATAGTTTTTGCTGTACTTTCTATAGTGAATAGAGTTAGGCAGGGATATTCACCATTATCG
TTTCAGACCCACCTCCCAACCCCGAGGGGACCCATGCATTGCATCTCAATTAGTCAGCAACCAGGTGTGG
AAAGTCCCCAGGCTCCCCAGCAGGCAGAAGTATGCAAAGCATGCGTCTCAATTAGTCAGCAACCATAGTC
CCGCCCCTAACTCCGCCCATCCCGCCCCTAACTCCGCCCAGTTCCGCCCATTCTCCGCCCCATGGCTGAC
TAATTTTTTTTATTTATGCAGAGGCCGAGGCCGCCTCGGCCTCTGAGCTATTCCAGAAGTAGTGAGGAGG
CTTTTTTGGAGGCCTAGGCTTTTGCAAAAAGCTTTCTAGAGGTACCACCGGAGCTTACCATGACCGAGTA
CAAGCCCACGGTGCGCCTCGCCACCCGCGACGACGTCCCCAGGGCCGTACGCACCCTCGCCGCCGCGTTC
GCCGACTACCCCGCCACGCGCCACACCGTCGATCCGGACCGCCACATCGAGCGGGTCACCGAGCTGCAAG
AACTCTTCCTCACGCGCGTCGGGCTCGACATCGGCAAGGTGTGGGTCGCGGACGACGGCGCCGCCGTGGC
GGTCTGGACCACGCCGGAGAGCGTCGAAGCGGGGGCGGTGTTCGCCGAGATCGGCCCGCGCATGGCCGAG
TTGAGCGGTTCCCGGCTGGCCGCGCAGCAACAGATGGAAGGCCTCCTGGCGCCGCACCGGCCCAAGGAGC
CCGCGTGGTTCCTGGCCACCGTCGGCGTCTCGCCCGACCACCAGGGCAAGGGTCTGGGCAGCGCCGTCGT
GCTCCCCGGAGTGGAGGCGGCCGAGCGCGCCGGGGTGCCCGCCTTCCTGGAGACCTCCGCGCCCCGCAAC
CTCCCCTTCTACGAGCGGCTCGGCTTCACCGTCACCGCCGACGTCGAGGTGCCCGAAGGACCGCGCACCT
GGTGCATGACCCGCAAGCCCGGTGCCAGTTAACGAATTCTAGATCTTGAGACAAATGGCAGTATTCATCC
ACAATTTTAAAAGAAAAGGGGGGATTGGGGGGTACAGTGCAGGGGAAAGAATAGTAGACATAATAGCAAC
AGACATACAAACTAAAGAATTACAAAAACAAATTACAAAAATTCAAAATTTTCGGGTTTATTACAGGGAC
AGCAGAGATCCACTTTGGCGCCGGCTCGAGGCCTGCAGGTGCAAAGATGGATAAAGTTTTAAACAGAGAG
GAATCTTTGCAGCTAATGGACCTTCTAGGTCTTGAAAGGAGTGGGAATTGGCTCCGGTGCCCGTCAGTGG
GCAGAGCGCACATCGCCCACAGTCCCCGAGAAGTTGGGGGGAGGGGTCGGCAATTGAACCGGTGCCTAGA
GAAGGTGGCGCGGGGTAAACTGGGAAAGTGATGTCGTGTACTGGCTCCGCCTTTTTCCCGAGGGTGGGGG
AGAACCGTATATAAGTGCAGTAGTCGCCGTGAACGTTCTTTTTCGCAACGGGTTTGCCGCCAGAACACAG
GTAAGTGCCGTGTGTGGTTCCCGCGGGCCTGGCCTCTTTACGGGTTATGGCCCTTGCGTGCCTTGAATTA
CTTCCACCTGGCTGCAGTACGTGATTCTTGATCCCGAGCTTCGGGTTGGAAGTGGGTGGGAGAGTTCGAG
GCCTTGCGCTTAAGGAGCCCCTTCGCCTCGTGCTTGAGTTGAGGCCTGGCCTGGGCGCTGGGGCCGCCGC
GTGCGAATCTGGTGGCACCTTCGCGCCTGTCTCGCTGCTTTCGATAAGTCTCTAGCCATTTAAAATTTTT
GATGACCTGCTGCGACGCTTTTTTTCTGGCAAGATAGTCTTGTAAATGCGGGCCAAGATCTGCACACTGG
TATTTCGGTTTTTGGGGCCGCGGGCGGCGACGGGGCCCGTGCGTCCCAGCGCACATGTTCGGCGAGGCGG
GGCCTGCGAGCGCGGCCACCGAGAATCGGACGGGGGTAGTCTCAAGCTGGCCGGCCTGCTCTGGTGCCTG
GCCTCGCGCCGCCGTGTATCGCCCCGCCCTGGGCGGCAAGGCTGGCCCGGTCGGCACCAGTTGCGTGAGC
GGAAAGATGGCCGCTTCCCGGCCCTGCTGCAGGGAGCTCAAAATGGAGGACGCGGCGCTCGGGAGAGCGG
GCGGGTGAGTCACCCACACAAAGGAAAAGGGCCTTTCCGTCCTCAGCCGTCGCTTCATGTGACTCCACGG
AGTACCGGGCGCCGTCCAGGCACCTCGATTAGTTCTCGAGCTTTTGGAGTACGTCGTCTTTAGGTTGGGG
GGAGGGGTTTTATGCGATGGAGTTTCCCCACACTGAGTGGGTGGAGACTGAAGTTAGGCCAGCTTGGCAC
TTGATGTAATTCTCCTTGGAATTTGCCCTTTTTGAGTTTGGATCTTGGTTCATTCTCAAGCCTCAGACAG
TGGTTCAAAGTTTTTTTCTTCCATTTCAGGTGTCGTGAGGCTAGCACCGCCACCATGATAATGACCGAAT
CCCGAGAAGTTATAGACTTAGACCCCCCAGCTGAGACTTCCCAGGAGCAGGAAGACCTTTTCATAGTGAA
GGTGGAAGAAGAAGACTGCACCTGGATGCAGGAGTACAACCCGCCAACGTTTGAGACTTTTTACCAGCGC
TTCAGGCACTTCCAGTACCATGAGGCTTCAGGACCCCGGGAGGCTCTCAGCCAACTCCGGGTGCTCTGCT
GTGAGTGGCTGAGGCCCGAGCTGCACACGAAGGAGCAGATCCTGGAGCTGCTGGTGCTGGAGCAGTTCCT
GACCATCCTGCCTGAAGAGTTCCAGCCCTGGGTGAGGGAACATCACCCTGAAAGTGGAGAAGAGGCGGTG
GCCGTGATAGAAAATATACAGCGAGAACTTGAGGAACGCAGACAGCAGATTGTTGCCTGCCCTGATGTGC
TTCCTCGGAAGATGGCAACACCTGGAGCAGTGCAGGAGTCCTGCAGCCCCCATCCCCTGACCGTGGACAC
CCAGCCTGAGCAAGCGCCACAGAAGCCTCGTCTCCTGGAGGAAAATGCCCTTCCTGTTCTCCAAGTTCCT
TCCCTTCCCCTGAAGGACAGCCAGGAGCTGACAGCTTCACTTCTCTCAACTGGGTCCCAGAAGTTGGTGA
AAATTGAAGAGGTGGCTGATGTGGCTGTATCCTTCATCCTGGAGGAATGGGGGCATTTGGACCAGTCCCA
GAAGTCCCTTTATAGGGATGACAGGAAGGAGAACTATGGGAGTATTACTTCCATGGGTTATGAGTCCAGG
GACAATATGGAGCTCATAGTGAAGCAGATTTCTGATGACTCTGAATCACACTGGGTGGCGCCAGAACACA
CCGAAAGGAGCGTTCCTCAGGATCCAGACTTTGCAGAAGTCAGTGACCTTAAAGGCATGGTACAAAGGTG
GCAGGTCAACCCCACTGTGGGGAAATCAAGGCAGAATCCTTCCCAGAAAAGGGATCTGGATGCAATCACA
GACATCAGCCCTAAGCAAAGCACACATGGCGAGAGAGGGCACAGATGCAGCGATTGTGGCAAATTCTTCC
TCCAAGCCTCAAACTTTATTCAGCATCGGCGCATCCACACTGGAGAAAAACCGTTTAAGTGCGGAGAATG
TGGGAAGAGCTACAATCAGCGGGTGCACCTCACCCAGCACCAGCGCGTCCACACAGGGGAGAAACCCTAC
AAATGTCAGGTGTGCGGAAAGGCTTTCCGGGTGAGTTCCCACCTGGTTCAGCACCACAGTGTCCACAGCG
GAGAGAGGCCCTATGGCTGCAATGAGTGTGGGAAGAACTTCGGTCGCCATTCGCATCTGATCGAACACCT
AAAACGCCACTTCAGGGAGAAATCCCAGAGATGCAGTGACAAAAGAAGTAAGAACACAAAATTAAGTGTT
AAGAAGAAAATTTCAGAATATTCAGAAGCAGACATGGAACTATCTGGAAAAACCCAAAGAAATGTTTCTC
AAGTTCAAGATTTTGGAGAAGGCTGTGAGTTTCAAGGCAAGCTGGATAGAAAGCAGGGAATTCCCATGAA
AGAGATACTAGGACAACCATCTTCAAAGAGGATGAACTACAGTGAAGTCCCATATGTCCACAAAAAATCC
TCCACTGGAGAGAGACCACATAAATGTAACGAGTGTGGGAAAAGCTTCATTCAGAGTGCACATCTTATTC
AACATCAAAGAATACACACTGGGGAGAAACCATTCAGGTGTGAGGAATGTGGGAAAAGCTACAACCAACG
CGTGCACCTAACTCAGCATCAGCGCGTCCACACAGGTGAGAAGCCCTACACCTGTCCCTTATGTGGGAAA
GCCTTCAGAGTGAGGTCCCACCTTGTTCAGCATCAGAGCGTGCACAGTGGGGAGAGACCCTTCAAGTGTA
ACGAATGTGGGAAAGGCTTTGGGAGGCGTTCCCACCTGGCTGGACATCTTCGACTCCACTCCCGAGAGAA
ATCCCATCAGTGTCGTGAATGTGGGGAAATCTTTTTTCAGTACGTTAGCCTAATTGAACATCAGGTGCTC
CACATGGGTCAGAAAAATGAAAAAAATGGCATCTGTGAGGAAGCATATAGTTGGAACTTGACAGTGATTG
AAGACAAGAAGATTGAGTTACAAGAGCAGCCTTATCAGTGTGATATCTGTGGAAAAGCCTTTGGTTATAG
CTCAGACCTCATTCAGCATTACAGAACTCATACAGCAGAGAAGCCCTATCAATGTGATATATGTAGAGAA
AATGTTGGCCAGTGTTCCCACACCAAACAACATCAAAAAATCTACTCCAGCACAAAATCCCATCAATGTC
ATGAATGTGGCAGAGGCTTCACTCTGAAGTCACATCTTAATCAACATCAGAGAATCCATACTGGTGAGAA
ACCTTTTCAATGTAAAGAATGTGGAATGAATTTCAGCTGGAGTTGTAGCCTCTTTAAACACCTGAGAAGC
CATGAGAGGACAGATCCCATAAATACCTTAAGTGTAGAGGGGTCTCTGTTGTAGTAATGAACTAGTCCGT
AACTTGAAAGTATTTCGATTTCTTGGCTTTATATATCTTGTGGAAAGGACGATGTACGTGCAATACGAAA
GGAATCACGCGTTAAGTCGACAATCAACCTCTGGATTACAAAATTTGTGAAAGATTGACTGGTATTCTTA
ACTATGTTGCTCCTTTTACGCTATGTGGATACGCTGCTTTAATGCCTTTGTATCATGCTATTGCTTCCCG
TATGGCTTTCATTTTCTCCTCCTTGTATAAATCCTGGTTGCTGTCTCTTTATGAGGAGTTGTGGCCCGTT
GTCAGGCAACGTGGCGTGGTGTGCACTGTGTTTGCTGACGCAACCCCCACTGGTTGGGGCATTGCCACCA
CCTGTCAGCTCCTTTCCGGGACTTTCGCTTTCCCCCTCCCTATTGCCACGGCGGAACTCATCGCCGCCTG
CCTTGCCCGCTGCTGGACAGGGGCTCGGCTGTTGGGCACTGACAATTCCGTGGTGTTGTCGGGGAAATCA
TCGTCCTTTCCTTGGCTGCTCGCCTGTGTTGCCACCTGGATTCTGCGCGGGACGTCCTTCTGCTACGTCC
CTTCGGCCCTCAATCCAGCGGACCTTCCTTCCCGCGGCCTGCTGCCGGCTCTGCGGCCTCTTCCGCGTCT
TCGCCTTCGCCCTCAGACGAGTCGGATCTCCCTTTGGGCCGCCTCCCCGCGTCGACTTTAAGACCAATGA
CTTACAAGGCAGCTGTAGATCTTAGCCACTTTTTAAAAGAAAAGGGGGGACTGGAAGGGCTAATTCACTC
CCAACGAAGACAAGATCTGCTTTTTGCTTGTACTGGGTCTCTCTGGTTAGACCAGATCTGAGCCTGGGAG
CTCTCTGGCTAACTAGGGAACCCACTGCTTAAGCCTCAATAAAGCTTGCCTTGAGTGCTTCAAGTAGTGT
GTGCCCGTCTGTTGTGTGACTCTGGTAACTAGAGATCCCTCAGACCCTTTTAGTCAGTGTGGAAAATCTC
TAGCAGTACGTATAGTAGTTCATGTCATCTTATTATTCAGTATTTATAACTTGCAAAGAAATGAATATCA
GAGAGTGAGAGGAACTTGTTTATTGCAGCTTATAATGGTTACAAATAAAGCAATAGCATCACAAATTTCA
CAAATAAAGCATTTTTTTCACTGCATTCTAGTTGTGGTTTGTCCAAACTCATCAATGTATCTTATCATGT
CTGGCTCTAGCTATCCCGCCCCTAACTCCGCCCATCCCGCCCCTAACTCCGCCCAGTTCCGCCCATTCTC
CGCCCCATGGCTGACTAATTTTTTTTATTTATGCAGAGGCCGAGGCCGCCTCGGCCTCTGAGCTATTCCA
GAAGTAGTGAGGAGGCTTTTTTGGAGGCCTAGGGACGTACCCAATTCGCCCTATAGTGAGTCGTATTACG
CGCGCTCACTGGCCGTCGTTTTACAACGTCGTGACTGGGAAAACCCTGGCGTTACCCAACTTAATCGCCT
TGCAGCACATCCCCCTTTCGCCAGCTGGCGTAATAGCGAAGAGGCCCGCACCGATCGCCCTTCCCAACAG
TTGCGCAGCCTGAATGGCGAATGGG
[124 nt withheld, positions 8216-8339]
C
[91 nt withheld, positions 8341-8431]
A
[49 nt withheld, positions 8433-8481]
CCTTTGACGTTGGAGTCCACGTTCTTT
[37 nt withheld, positions 8509-8545]
ACCCTATCTCGGTCTATTCTTTTGATTTATAAGGGATTTTGCCGATTTCGGCCTATTGGTTAAAAAATGA
GCTGATTTAACAAAAATTTAACGCGAATTTTAACAAAATATTAACGCTTACAATTTAGGTGGCACTTTTC
GGGGAAATGTGCGCGGAACCCCTATTTGTTTATTTTTCTAAATACATTCAAATATGTATCCGCTCATGAG
ACAATAACCCTGATAAATGCTTCAATAATATTGAAAAAGGAAGAGTATGAGTATTCAACATTTCCGTGTC
GCCCTTATTCCCTTTTTTGCGGCATTTTGCCTTCCTGTTTTTGCTCACCCAGAAACGCTGGTGAAAGTAA
AAGATGCTGAAGATCAGTTGGGTGCACGAGTGGGTTACATCGAACTGGATCTCAACAGCGGTAAGATCCT
TGAGAGTTTTCGCCCCGAAGAACGTTTTCCAATGATGAGCACTTTTAAAGTTCTGCTATGTGGCGCGGTA
TTATCCCGTATTGACGCCGGGCAAGAGCAACTCGGTCGCCGCATACACTATTCTCAGAATGACTTGGTTG
AGTACTCACCAGTCACAGAAAAGCATCTTACGGATGGCATGACAGTAAGAGAATTATGCAGTGCTGCCAT
AACCATGAGTGATAACACTGCGGCCAACTTACTTCTGACAACGATCGGAGGACCGAAGGAGCTAACCGCT
TTTTTGCACAACATGGGGGATCATGTAACTCGCCTTGATCGTTGGGAACCGGAGCTGAATGAAGCCATAC
CAAACGACGAGCGTGACACCACGATGCCTGTAGCAATGGCAACAACGTTGCGCAAACTATTAACTGGCGA
ACTACTTACTCTAGCTTCCCGGCAACAATTAATAGACTGGATGGAGGCGGATAAAGTTGCAGGACCACTT
CTGCGCTCGGCCCTTCCGGCTGGCTGGTTTATTGCTGATAAATCTGGAGCCGGTGAGCGTGGGTCTCGCG
GTATCATTGCAGCACTGGGGCCAGATGGTAAGCCCTCCCGTATCGTAGTTATCTACACGACGGGGAGTCA
GGCAACTATGGATGAACGAAATAGACAGATCGCTGAGATAGGTGCCTCACTGATTAAGCATTGGTAACTG
TCAGACCAAGTTTACTCATATATACTTTAGATTGATTTAAAACTTCATTTTTAATTTAAAAGGATCTAGG
TGAAGATCCTTTTTGATAATCTCATGACCAAAATCCCTTAACGTGAGTTTTCGTTCCACTGAGCGTCAGA
CCCCGTAGAAAAGATCAAAGGATCTTCTTGAGATCCTTTTTTTCTGCGCGTAATCTGCTGCTTGCAAACA
AAAAAACCACCGCTACCAGCGGTGGTTTGTTTGCCGGATCAAGAGCTACCAACTCTTTTTCCGAAGGTAA
CTGGCTTCAGCAGAGCGCAGATACCAAATACTGTTCTTCTAGTGTAGCCGTAGTTAGGCCACCACTTCAA
GAACTCTGTAGCACCGCCTACATACCTCGCTCTGCTAATCCTGTTACCAGTGGCTGCTGCCAGTGGCGAT
AAGTCGTGTCTTACCGGGTTGGACTCAAGACGATAGTTACCGGATAAGGCGCAGCGGTCGGGCTGAACGG
GGGGTTCGTGCACACAGCCCAGCTTGGAGCGAACGACCTACACCGAACTGAGATACCTACAGCGTGAGCT
ATGAGAAAGCGCCACGCTTCCCGAAGGGAGAAAGGCGGACAGGTATCCGGTAAGCGGCAGGGTCGGAACA
GGAGAGCGCACGAGGGAGCTTCCAGGGGGAAACGCCTGGTATCTTTATAGTCCTGTCGGGTTTCGCCACC
TCTGACTTGAGCGTCGATTTTTGTGATGCTCGTCAGGGGGGCGGAGCCTATGGAAAAACGCCAGCAACGC
GGCCTTTTTACGGTTCCTGGCCTTTTGCTGGCCTTTTGCTCACATGTTCTTTCCTGCGTTATCCCCTGAT
TCTGTGGATAACCGTATTACCGCCTTTGAGTGAGCTGATACCGCTCGCCGCAGCCGAACGACCGAGCGCA
GCGAGTCAGTGAGCGAGGAAGCGGAAGAGCGCCCAATACGCAAACCGCCTCTCCCCGCGCGTTGGCCGAT
TCATTAATGCAGCTGGCACGACAGGTTTCCCGACTGGAAAGCGGGCAGTGAGCGCAACGCAATTAATGTG
AGTTAGCTCACTCATTAGGCACCCCAGGCTTTACACTTTATGCTTCCGGCTCGTATGTTGTGTGGAATTG
TGAGCGGATAACAATTTCACACAGGAAACAGCTATGACCATGATTACGCCAAGCGCGCAATTAACCCTCA
CTAAAGGGAACAAAAGCTGGAGCTGCAAGC
