>Addgene plasmid #142985 | TFORF2764 | depositor partial sequence | sequence record 281093 | Insert
ACCGCCACCATGATAATGACCGAATCCCGAGAAGTTATAGACTTAGACCCCCCAGCTGAGACTTCCCAGG
AGCAGGAAGACCTTTTCATAGTGAAGGTGGAAGAAGAAGACTGCACCTGGATGCAGGAGTACAACCCGCC
AACGTTTGAGACTTTTTACCAGCGCTTCAGGCACTTCCAGTACCATGAGGCTTCAGGACCCCGGGAGGCT
CTCAGCCAACTCCGGGTGCTCTGCTGTGAGTGGCTGAGGCCCGAGCTGCACACGAAGGAGCAGATCCTGG
AGCTGCTGGTGCTGGAGCAGTTCCTGACCATCCTGCCTGAAGAGTTCCAGCCCTGGGTGAGGGAACATCA
CCCTGAAAGTGGAGAAGAGGCGGTGGCCGTGATAGAAAATATACAGCGAGAACTTGAGGAACGCAGACAG
CAGATTGTTGCCTGCCCTGATGTGCTTCCTCGGAAGATGGCAACACCTGGAGCAGTGCAGGAGTCCTGCA
GCCCCCATCCCCTGACCGTGGACACCCAGCCTGAGCAAGCGCCACAGAAGCCTCGTCTCCTGGAGGAAAA
TGCCCTTCCTGTTCTCCAAGTTCCTTCCCTTCCCCTGAAGGACAGCCAGGAGCTGACAGCTTCACTTCTC
TCAACTGGGTCCCAGAAGTTGGTGAAAATTGAAGAGGTGGCTGATGTGGCTGTATCCTTCATCCTGGAGG
AATGGGGGCATTTGGACCAGTCCCAGAAGTCCCTTTATAGGGATGACAGGAAGGAGAACTATGGGAGTAT
TACTTCCATGGGTTATGAGTCCAGGGACAATATGGAGCTCATAGTGAAGCAGATTTCTGATGACTCTGAA
TCACACTGGGTGGCGCCAGAACACACCGAAAGGAGCGTTCCTCAGGATCCAGACTTTGCAGAAGTCAGTG
ACCTTAAAGGCATGGTACAAAGGTGGCAGGTCAACCCCACTGTGGGGAAATCAAGGCAGAATCCTTCCCA
GAAAAGGGATCTGGATGCAATCACAGACATCAGCCCTAAGCAAAGCACACATGGCGAGAGAGGGCACAGA
TGCAGCGATTGTGGCAAATTCTTCCTCCAAGCCTCAAACTTTATTCAGCATCGGCGCATCCACACTGGAG
AAAAACCGTTTAAGTGCGGAGAATGTGGGAAGAGCTACAATCAGCGGGTGCACCTCACCCAGCACCAGCG
CGTCCACACAGGGGAGAAACCCTACAAATGTCAGGTGTGCGGAAAGGCTTTCCGGGTGAGTTCCCACCTG
GTTCAGCACCACAGTGTCCACAGCGGAGAGAGGCCCTATGGCTGCAATGAGTGTGGGAAGAACTTCGGTC
GCCATTCGCATCTGATCGAACACCTAAAACGCCACTTCAGGGAGAAATCCCAGAGATGCAGTGACAAAAG
AAGTAAGAACACAAAATTAAGTGTTAAGAAGAAAATTTCAGAATATTCAGAAGCAGACATGGAACTATCT
GGAAAAACCCAAAGAAATGTTTCTCAAGTTCAAGATTTTGGAGAAGGCTGTGAGTTTCAAGGCAAGCTGG
ATAGAAAGCAGGGAATTCCCATGAAAGAGATACTAGGACAACCATCTTCAAAGAGGATGAACTACAGTGA
AGTCCCATATGTCCACAAAAAATCCTCCACTGGAGAGAGACCACATAAATGTAACGAGTGTGGGAAAAGC
TTCATTCAGAGTGCACATCTTATTCAACATCAAAGAATACACACTGGGGAGAAACCATTCAGGTGTGAGG
AATGTGGGAAAAGCTACAACCAACGCGTGCACCTAACTCAGCATCAGCGCGTCCACACAGGTGAGAAGCC
CTACACCTGTCCCTTATGTGGGAAAGCCTTCAGAGTGAGGTCCCACCTTGTTCAGCATCAGAGCGTGCAC
AGTGGGGAGAGACCCTTCAAGTGTAACGAATGTGGGAAAGGCTTTGGGAGGCGTTCCCACCTGGCTGGAC
ATCTTCGACTCCACTCCCGAGAGAAATCCCATCAGTGTCGTGAATGTGGGGAAATCTTTTTTCAGTACGT
TAGCCTAATTGAACATCAGGTGCTCCACATGGGTCAGAAAAATGAAAAAAATGGCATCTGTGAGGAAGCA
TATAGTTGGAACTTGACAGTGATTGAAGACAAGAAGATTGAGTTACAAGAGCAGCCTTATCAGTGTGATA
TCTGTGGAAAAGCCTTTGGTTATAGCTCAGACCTCATTCAGCATTACAGAACTCATACAGCAGAGAAGCC
CTATCAATGTGATATATGTAGAGAAAATGTTGGCCAGTGTTCCCACACCAAACAACATCAAAAAATCTAC
TCCAGCACAAAATCCCATCAATGTCATGAATGTGGCAGAGGCTTCACTCTGAAGTCACATCTTAATCAAC
ATCAGAGAATCCATACTGGTGAGAAACCTTTTCAATGTAAAGAATGTGGAATGAATTTCAGCTGGAGTTG
TAGCCTCTTTAAACACCTGAGAAGCCATGAGAGGACAGATCCCATAAATACCTTAAGTGTAGAGGGGTCT
CTGTTGTAGTAATGAACTAGTCCGTAACTTGAAAGTATTTCGATTTCTTGGCTTTATATATCTTGTGGAA
AGGACGATGTACGTGCAATACGAAAGGAATC
