>Addgene plasmid #142985 | TFORF2764 | depositor partial sequence | sequence record 281094 | Barcode
TGTACGTGCAATACGAAAGGAATC
